Addgene plasmid #179073: pBBK89 pHomL-TDH3p-Scarlet(rfp)-Link-2xPH-SSA1t-HomR (AmpR)
Purpose: Vector containing a yeast integration cassette for expressing TDH3p-Scarlet(rfp)-Link-2xPH, an overexpressed (bright) marker for the plasma membrane
Depositing lab: Vincent Martin. Depositing organization: Concordia University. Publication: The MyLo CRISPR-Cas9 Toolkit: A Markerless Yeast Localization and Overexpression CRISPR-Cas9 Toolkit. Bean BDM, Whiteway M, Martin VJJ. G3 (Bethesda). 2022 Jun 16. pii: 6609175. doi: 10.1093/g3journal/jkac154. PubMed 35708612.
Backbone
  Vector backbone: pYTK089 (ColE1, AmpR)
  Vector type: Yeast Expression
Growth in bacteria
  Bacterial resistance: Ampicillin, 100 μg/mL
  Growth temperature: 37°C
  Growth strain: DH5alpha
  Copy number: High Copy
Gene/Insert
  Gene/Insert name: TDH3p-Scarlet(rfp)-Link-2xPH
  Species: R. norvegicus (rat)
  Cloning method: Restriction Enzyme; 5′ cloning site Unknown (unknown if destroyed); 3′ cloning site Unknown (unknown if destroyed)
Terms and licenses: Academic/Nonprofit Terms; Industry Terms: Not Available to Industry
Depositor comments: Part of the Markerless Yeast Localization and Overexpression (MyLO) CRISPR-Cas9 Toolkit. Vector cloned using BsaI Golden Gate cloning
How to cite: pBBK89 pHomL-TDH3p-Scarlet(rfp)-Link-2xPH-SSA1t-HomR (AmpR) was a gift from Vincent Martin (Addgene plasmid # 179073 ; http://n2t.net/addgene:179073 ; RRID:Addgene_179073)
