[The description below was written by a language model from this plasmid's Addgene catalogue record and pLannotate feature annotations shown in this document.]
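Description:
pBBK89 is a yeast integration-cassette plasmid from the Markerless Yeast Localization and Overexpression (MyLO) CRISPR-Cas9 toolkit, assembled by BsaI Golden Gate cloning on the pYTK089 backbone. It is about 6.5 kb and is propagated in E. coli at high copy from a ColE1/pUC-type origin, with ampicillin selection provided by the bla gene and its promoter. The record lists no intact yeast selectable marker or functional yeast replication origin. This fits the markerless design, in which the cassette is meant to be inserted into the genome by Cas9-stimulated homologous recombination rather than maintained episomally.

The payload is flanked by left and right homology arms (HomL and HomR). The automated annotation detects short ARS1 and HIS3 fragments on both sides of the expression unit. These probably lie within or next to the homology arms rather than being working elements, although the record does not state the integration locus. Between the arms, the strong constitutive S. cerevisiae TDH3 (GAP) promoter drives a red fluorescent protein, annotated as mScarlet-I. This is joined through a linker to two tandem copies of the pleckstrin homology (PH) domain of phospholipase C delta 1, and the name indicates an SSA1 terminator, which is not annotated. The catalogue gives the insert species as rat, while the annotation tool matched the second PH copy to the human orthologue. This PH domain binds phosphatidylinositol 4,5-bisphosphate, so the fusion is recruited to the plasma membrane. Expressed from TDH3p, it serves as a bright, overexpressed plasma membrane marker for live-cell imaging and colocalization studies in yeast.
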