Features (pLannotate 1.2.2; 12 found; start..end, strand, type, name):
      1..861     -  CDS            AmpR: β-lactamase; bla; confers resistance to ampicillin, carbenicillin, and related antibiotics
    862..966     -  promoter       AmpR promoter: bla
   1069..1657    +  rep_origin     ori: high-copy-number ColE1/pMB1/pBR322/pUC origin of replication
   2391..2510    +  rep_origin     ARS1 (fragment): S. cerevisiae autonomously replicating sequence ARS1/ARS416
   2515..2561    +  promoter       HIS3 promoter (fragment): S. cerevisiae HIS3
   2562..2624    +  CDS            HIS3 (fragment): imidazoleglycerol-phosphate dehydratase, required for histidine biosynthesis; S. cerevisiae HIS3; yeast auxotrophic marker
   2835..3501    +  promoter       GAP promoter: S. cerevisiae TDH3; promoter for glyceraldehyde-3-phosphate dehydrogenase
   3508..4203    +  CDS            mScarlet-I: mScarlet-I is a basic (constitutively fluorescent) red fluorescent protein published in 2016, derived from synthetic construct. It is reported to be a rapidly-maturing monomer with moderate acid sensitivity.
   4252..4641    +  CDS            Plcd1 (fragment): PLCD1_RAT - Experimental evidence at protein level: Swiss-Prot protein existence level 1. The production of the second messenger molecules diacylglycerol (DAG) and inositol 1,4,5-trisphosphate (IP3) is mediated by activated phosphatidylinositol-specific phospholipase C enzymes (PubMed:16000311). Essential for trophoblast and placental development (By similarity). Binds phosphatidylinositol 4,5-bisphosphate (By similarity). From Rattus norvegicus (Rat).
   4708..5199    +  CDS            PLCD1 (fragment): PLCD1_HUMAN - Experimental evidence at protein level: Swiss-Prot protein existence level 1. The production of the second messenger molecules diacylglycerol (DAG) and inositol 1,4,5-trisphosphate (IP3) is mediated by activated phosphatidylinositol-specific phospholipase C enzymes (PubMed:9188725). Essential for trophoblast and placental development (By similarity). Binds phosphatidylinositol 4,5-bisphosphate (PubMed:7890667, PubMed:9188725). From Homo sapiens (Human).
   6164..6190    +  rep_origin     ARS1 (fragment): S. cerevisiae autonomously replicating sequence ARS1/ARS416
   6287..6408    +  CDS            HIS3 (fragment): imidazoleglycerol-phosphate dehydratase, required for histidine biosynthesis; S. cerevisiae HIS3; yeast auxotrophic marker
>Addgene plasmid #179073 | pBBK89 pHomL-TDH3p-Scarlet(rfp)-Link-2xPH-SSA1t-HomR (AmpR) | addgene full sequence | sequence record 360955 | Addgene NGS Result
TTACCAATGCTTAATCAGTGAGGCACCTATCTCAGCGATCTGTCTATTTCGTTCATCCATAGTTGCCTGA
CTCCCCGTCGTGTAGATAACTACGATACGGGAGGGCTTACCATCTGGCCCCAGTGCTGCAATGATACCGC
GGGACCCACGCTCACCGGCTCCAGATTTATCAGCAATAAACCAGCCAGCCGGAAGGGCCGAGCGCAGAAG
TGGTCCTGCAACTTTATCCGCCTCCATCCAGTCTATTAATTGTTGCCGGGAAGCTAGAGTAAGTAGTTCG
CCAGTTAATAGTTTGCGCAACGTTGTTGCCATTGCTACAGGCATCGTGGTGTCACGCTCGTCGTTTGGTA
TGGCTTCATTCAGCTCCGGTTCCCAACGATCAAGGCGAGTTACATGATCCCCCATGTTGTGCAAAAAAGC
GGTTAGCTCCTTCGGTCCTCCGATCGTTGTCAGAAGTAAGTTGGCCGCAGTGTTATCACTCATGGTTATG
GCAGCACTGCATAATTCTCTTACTGTCATGCCATCCGTAAGATGCTTTTCTGTGACTGGTGAGTACTCAA
CCAAGTCATTCTGAGAATAGTGTATGCGGCGACCGAGTTGCTCTTGCCCGGCGTCAATACGGGATAATAC
CGCGCCACATAGCAGAACTTTAAAAGTGCTCATCATTGGAAAACGTTCTTCGGGGCGAAAACTCTCAAGG
ATCTTACCGCTGTTGAGATCCAGTTCGATGTAACCCACTCGTGCACCCAACTGATCTTCAGCATCTTTTA
CTTTCACCAGCGTTTCTGGGTGAGCAAAAACAGGAAGGCAAAATGCCGCAAAAAAGGGAATAAGGGCGAC
ACGGAAATGTTGAATACTCATACTCTTCCTTTTTCAATATTATTGAAGCATTTATCAGGGTTATTGTCTC
ATGAGCGGATACATATTTGAATGTATTTAGAAAAATAAACAAATAGGGGTTCCGCGCACATTTCCCCGAA
AAGTGCCACCTGTCATGACCAAAATCCCTTAACGTGAGTTTTCGTTCCACTGAGCGTCAGACCCCGTAGA
AAAGATCAAAGGATCTTCTTGAGATCCTTTTTTTCTGCGCGTAATCTGCTGCTTGCAAACAAAAAAACCA
CCGCTACCAGCGGTGGTTTGTTTGCCGGATCAAGAGCTACCAACTCTTTTTCCGAAGGTAACTGGCTTCA
GCAGAGCGCAGATACCAAATACTGTTCTTCTAGTGTAGCCGTAGTTAGGCCACCACTTCAAGAACTCTGT
AGCACCGCCTACATACCTCGCTCTGCTAATCCTGTTACCAGTGGCTGCTGCCAGTGGCGATAAGTCGTGT
CTTACCGGGTTGGACTCAAGACGATAGTTACCGGATAAGGCGCAGCGGTCGGGCTGAACGGGGGGTTCGT
GCACACAGCCCAGCTTGGAGCGAACGACCTACACCGAACTGAGATACCTACAGCGTGAGCTATGAGAAAG
CGCCACGCTTCCCGAAGGGAGAAAGGCGGACAGGTATCCGGTAAGCGGCAGGGTCGGAACAGGAGAGCGC
ACGAGGGAGCTTCCAGGGGGAAACGCCTGGTATCTTTATAGTCCTGTCGGGTTTCGCCACCTCTGACTTG
AGCGTCGATTTTTGTGATGCTCGTCAGGGGGGCGGAGCCTATGGAAAAACGCCAGCAACGCGGCCTTTTT
ACGGTTCCTGGCCTTTTGCTGGCCTTTTGCTCACATGTTCTTTCCTGCGTTATCCCCTGATTCTGTGGAT
AACCGTGCGGCCGCCAATGTTATCTATTGGCAGATGTTCATACGGGGCTTTCAAATATTGATGAAATTAT
GTGATGTTTAGAAGAAGATTCGAACTGTTTTCAGTAGATTTGGTAACTGTGCAACCATAACTCATGCCCC
CTATTTATCGGCATTGAGATTGTAAAGGAAGTAAAACGCATTTTTGCAGATCTGTTCTCTTATGTATTTT
TAATCGTCCTTGTATGGAAGTATCAAAGGGGACGTTCTTCACCTCCTTGGAAAACGCAAACTTTCTTTTT
GCCTATCACAGTATCTTATCGAGCTAACTATTTTCGACACACATGAAAAAGCAGAAATATTAACGAAAAA
GAAAAGAAAGACCATGTCATGTACGGGCAATCAGAATATGCAAGATGAGCGGGAACGGGCGAAATGTGCA
CGCGCACAACTTACGAAACGCGGATGAGTCACTGACAGCCACCGCAGAGGTTCTGACTCCTACTGAGCTC
TATTGGAGGTGGCAGAACCGGTAATCCCACAGTGAGCAACTTGACAAACCAACAGATATAGGCTGTGTCT
TAAAATATACCATCCAATACCTTGATGAACTTTTCAAAGATGACTAAAATAAGTGAAATTTCAACATTAA
CTTCGAGCTGTAAACACAGTGGTTTCTTTGCATAAACACCATCAGCCTCAAGTCGTCAAGTAAAGATTTC
GTGTTCATGCAGATAGATAACAATCTATATGTTGATAATTAGCGTTGCCTCATCAATGCGTACACGAAGA
ATATACTAAAAAATGAGCAGGCAAGATAAACGAAGGCAAAGATGACAGAGCAGAAAGCCCTAGTAAAGCG
TATTACAAATGAAACCAAGATTCAGATTGCGATCCCTGAATTCGCATCTAGATGGTAGAGCCACAAACAG
CCGGTACAAGCAACGATCTCCAGGACCATCTGAATCATGCGCGGATGACACGAACTCACGACGGCGATCA
CAGACATTAACCCACAGTACAGACACTGCGACAACGTGGCAATTCGTCGCAATACCGTCTCACTGAACTG
GCCGATAATTGCAGACGAACGCAGTTCGAGTTTATCATTATCAATACTGCCATTTCAAAGAATACGTAAA
TAATTAATAGTAGTGATTTTCCTAACTTTATTTAGTCAAAAAATTAGCCTTTTAATTCTGCTGTAACCCG
TACATGCCCAAAATAGGGGGCGGGTTACACAGAATATATAACATCGTAGGTGTCTGGGTGAACAGTTTAT
TCCTGGCATCCACTAAATATAATGGAGCCCGCTTTTTAAGCTGGCATCCAGAAAAAAAAAGAATCCCAGC
ACCAAAATATTGTTTTCTTCACCAACCATCAGTTCATAGGTCCATTCTCTTAGCGCAACTACAGAGAACA
GGGGCACAAACAGGCAAAAAACGGGCACAACCTCAATGGAGTGATGCAACCTGCCTGGAGTAAATGATGA
CACAAGGCAATTGACCCACGCATGTATCTATCTCATTTTCTTACACCTTCTATTACCTTCTGCTCTCTCT
GATTTGGAAAAAGCTGAAAAAAAAGGTTGAAACCAGTTCCCTGAAATTATTCCCCTACTTGACTAATAAG
TATATAAAGACGGTAGGTATTGATTGTAATTCTGTAAATCTATTTCTTAAACTTCTTAAATTCTACTTTT
ATAGTTAGTCTTTTTTTTAGTTTTAAAACACCAAGAACTTAGTTTCGAATAAACACACATAAACAAACAA
AAGATCTATGGTTAGTAAAGGTGAAGCTGTTATAAAAGAATTCATGAGGTTTAAAGTTCATATGGAAGGT
TCAATGAATGGTCATGAATTTGAAATTGAAGGTGAAGGTGAAGGTAGACCATATGAAGGTACACAAACTG
CTAAATTGAAAGTTACTAAAGGTGGTCCATTACCATTTTCTTGGGATATTTTGTCTCCACAATTCATGTA
TGGTTCTAGAGCTTTTATTAAGCATCCAGCTGATATTCCAGATTATTATAAACAATCTTTTCCTGAAGGT
TTTAAATGGGAAAGAGTTATGAATTTCGAAGATGGTGGTGCTGTTACTGTTACTCAAGATACTTCTTTGG
AAGATGGTACTTTAATCTATAAAGTTAAATTGAGAGGTACTAATTTTCCACCAGATGGTCCAGTTATGCA
AAAGAAAACTATGGGTTGGGAAGCATCTACTGAAAGATTGTATCCAGAAGATGGTGTTTTGAAAGGAGAC
ATTAAGATGGCTTTGAGATTGAAAGATGGTGGTCGGTACCTGGCCGACTTCAAGACCACCTATAAAGCTA
AAAAACCAGTTCAAATGCCAGGTGCATATAATGTTGATAGAAAGTTAGATATAACGTCGCATAACGAGGA
CTATACTGTAGTTGAACAATATGAACGTAGTGAAGGTAGACATAGTACCGGAGGAATGGATGAATTGTAT
AAATCTGGTCCTTCTGGCCCAACTGGTTCTCCAGGTAGAACTCTCAGATCCCACGGGCTCCAGGATGACC
CGGACCTTCAGGCCCTTCTGAAGGGCAGCCAGCTTCTGAAGGTGAAGTCCAGCTCGTGGCGTAGGGAACG
CTTCTACAAGCTACAGGAGGACTGCAAGACCATCTGGCAGGAATCTCGAAAGGTCATGAGGTCCCCGGAG
TCGCAGCTGTTCTCCATCGAGGACATTCAGGAGGTACGGATGGGACACCGCACAGAAGGCCTGGAGAAGT
TTGCCCGAGACATCCCCGAGGATCGATGCTTCTCCATTGTCTTCAAGGACCAGCGCAACACCCTAGACCT
CATTGCCCCATCACCAGCTGACGCTCAGCACTGGGTGCAGGGCCTGCGCAAGATCATCCACCACTCCGGC
TCCATGGACCAGCGGCAGAAGGCAGCGGCAGCAGGTGGCGCATTCAGAAAGAGCGAATTCGCCCTTGCGG
AATCCGCCGCGGCAGCTCACGGGCTCCAGGATGACCCGGACCTTCAGGCCCTTCTGAAGGGCAGCCAGCT
TCTGAAGGTGAAGTCCAGCTCGTGGCGTAGGGAACGCTTCTACAAGCTACAGGAGGACTGCAAGACCATC
TGGCAGGAATCTCGAAAGGTCATGAGGTCCCCGGAGTCGCAGCTGTTCTCCATCGAGGACATTCAGGAGG
TACGGATGGGACACCGCACAGAAGGCCTGGAGAAGTTTGCCCGAGACATCCCCGAGGATCGATGCTTCTC
CATTGTCTTCAAGGACCAGCGCAACACCCTAGACCTCATTGCCCCATCACCAGCTGACGCTCAGCACTGG
GTGCAGGGCCTGCGCAAGATCATCCACCACTCCGGCTCCATGGACCAGCGGCAGAAGTAGTCGACCTCGG
TCGCCGAGATCCTAACTCGAGGCCAATTGGTGCGGCAATTGATAATAACGAAAATGTCTTTTAATGATCT
GGGTATAATGAGGAATTTTCCGAACGTTTTTACTTTATATATATATATACATGTAACATATATTCTATAC
GCTATAGAGAAAGGAAATTTTTCAATTAAAAAAAAAATAGAGAAAGAGTTTCACTTCTTGATTATCGCTA
ACACTAATGGTTGAAGTACTGCTACTTTAATTTTATGCTGCCAATGAGACGACGGGGTCATCACGGCTCA
TCATGCGCCAAACAAATGTGTGCAATACACGCTCGGATGACTGCATGATGACCGCACTGACTGGGGACAG
CAGATCCACCTAAGCCTGTGAGAGAAGCAGACACCCGACAGATCAAGGCAGTTAACTAGTGCACTGCAGT
ACAAATCGTCCCCAACAAAAGTGGGCTCTCAAAATTCATCACATTTAAATGCATATAGGAAGAGCAACAG
TTGGTTTGCATCTGATGTTCCTTAAAGATTTCGACATAATGTGCGAAGTAGATCCCTTCAGCACTGTACT
TGTTTTTGCGACTAGATTGTAAATCATTCTTTATTTAATCTCTTTCTTTAACTACTGCTTAAAGTATAAT
TTGGTCCGTAGTTTAATAACTATACTAAGCGAACGCTCTCTCGAAATTTTTCTTAACGCGTCCTTGTACT
GCGTCTAACGCTTTTGCCACTTGGATTTCTATTATAGGAAATAGTCTCACTTACTGGGCGACGAATTTTC
GCGTTTTGATGAAGCACAGGAAGAATTTCTTTATGCTCAGAAGTTTGACAGCAAGCAAGTTCATCATTCG
AACTAGCCTTATTGTTTTAGTTCAGTGACAGCGAACTGCCGTACTCGATGCTTTATTTCTCACGGTAGAG
CGGAAGAACAGATAGATCCCTACATATTGCTACCACTTCTATTACACAATAGTTTCAATAGCTTGCAGCG
TAGCTAAACTCTAAAATTTATCTAAATCACTCATATAAACCGAACCCTTCCCCTTCCGCTTATAGTACAG
CTGATGCTCCTTCACTATTTTAACATGTGGAATTCTTGAAAGAATGAAATCGCCATGCCAAGCCATCACA
CGGTCTTTTATGCAATTGATTGACCGCCTGCAACACATAGGCAGTAAAATTTTTACAAGCAGTAGCAGAA
CAGGCCACACAATCGCAAGTGATTAACGTCCACACAGGTATAGGGTTTCTGGACCATATGATACATGCTC
TGGCCAAGCATTCCGGCTGGTCGCTAATCGTTGAGTGCCGAGCGGCCGCGATTATCAAAAAGGATCTTCA
CCTAGATCCTTTTAAATTAAAAATGAAGTTTTAAATCAATCTAAAGTATATATGAGTAAACTTGGTCTGA
CAG
